Addgene plasmid #14422: pU6-STOP-shA1
Depositing lab: Klaus Rajewsky. Depositing organization: Boston Children's Hospital. Publication: Efficiency of RNA interference in the mouse hematopoietic system varies between cell types and developmental stages. Oberdoerffer P, Kanellopoulou C, Heissmeyer V, Paeper C, Borowski C, Aifantis I, Rao A, Rajewsky K. Mol Cell Biol. 2005 May . 25(10):3896-905. 10.1128/MCB.25.10.3896-3905.2005 PubMed 15870264.
Backbone
  Vector backbone: pBS-cas2
  Backbone manufacturer: Rene Maehr
  Backbone size w/o insert (bp): 3000
  Vector type: Mammalian Expression, RNAi, Cre/Lox
Growth in bacteria
  Bacterial resistance: Ampicillin, 100 μg/mL
  Growth temperature: 37°C
  Growth strain: DH5alpha
  Copy number: High Copy
Gene/Insert
  Gene/Insert name: modified U6 promoter (U6lox), U6 STOP cassette, shA1 gene
  Species: M. musculus (mouse)
  Insert size (bp): 633
  Cloning method: Restriction Enzyme; 5′ cloning site AscI (unknown if destroyed); 3′ cloning site AscI (unknown if destroyed)
  Sequencing primers: 5′ M13 forward or M13 reverse; 3′ M13 forward or M13 reverse
Terms and licenses: Academic/Nonprofit Terms; Industry Terms: Not Available to Industry
Depositor comments: inducible shRNA expression vector. shRNA coding region can be replaced as follows: design ~80 bp oligos with 5’ BamHI site followed by mutant loxP, where the last 5 bp are replaced by the first 5 bp of shRNA sequence, followed by the remaining shRNA sequence, hairpin and as shRNA sequence, T stretch and SalI site.
How to cite: pU6-STOP-shA1 was a gift from Klaus Rajewsky (Addgene plasmid # 14422 ; http://n2t.net/addgene:14422 ; RRID:Addgene_14422)
