[The description below was written by a language model from this plasmid's Addgene catalogue record and pLannotate feature annotations shown in this document.]
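Description:
pU6-STOP-shA1 is a small (about 3.6 kb) pBluescript-type plasmid, built on the pBS-cas2 backbone, that carries a Cre-inducible short hairpin RNA expression cassette for use in mouse cells. It is propagated in E. coli as a high-copy plasmid through its ColE1/pUC origin and selected with ampicillin via the β-lactamase gene. The backbone also retains typical Bluescript elements: an f1 phage origin, lac promoter/operator and lacZα remnants, and T3 and T7 promoters flanking the cloning region. There is no mammalian selection marker or reporter among the annotated features.

The roughly 630 bp insert, cloned as an AscI fragment, consists of a modified mouse U6 RNA polymerase III promoter (U6lox), a STOP cassette and the shA1 hairpin. The feature table shows the U6 promoter overlapping a complete loxP site at its 3′ end, followed about 225 bp downstream by a second, partially matching loxP site. This fits the depositor's description of a mutant loxP whose last bases are replaced by the first bases of the shRNA. The floxed STOP element between the two sites keeps the promoter from producing the hairpin. Cre-mediated recombination excises it, leaving a single lox site embedded in the promoter and bringing the shRNA sequence into position for transcription, which ends at a T stretch.

The depositor notes that the hairpin region can be exchanged using oligonucleotides with BamHI and SalI ends, so the plasmid also serves as a template for other conditional shRNAs. The record does not spell out the identity of the A1 target. The associated publication concerns RNA interference efficiency across cell types and developmental stages in the mouse hematopoietic system.
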