Features (pLannotate 1.2.2; 15 found; start..end, strand, type, name):
     19..37      -  promoter       T3 promoter: promoter for bacteriophage T3 RNA polymerase
     82..98      -  protein_bind   lac operator: The lac repressor binds to the lac operator to inhibit transcription in E. coli. This inhibition can be relieved by adding lactose or isopropyl-β-D-thiogalactopyranoside (IPTG). lac repressor encoded by lacI
    106..136     -  promoter       lac promoter: promoter for the E. coli lac operon
    151..172     -  protein_bind   CAP binding site: CAP binding activates transcription in the presence of cAMP. E. coli catabolite activator protein
    185..277     -  CDS            lacI (fragment): lac repressor; lacI; The lac repressor binds to the lac operator to inhibit transcription in E. coli. This inhibition can be relieved by adding lactose or isopropyl-β-D-thiogalactopyranoside (IPTG).
    460..1048    -  rep_origin     ori: high-copy-number ColE1/pMB1/pBR322/pUC origin of replication
   1219..2079    -  CDS            AmpR: β-lactamase; bla; confers resistance to ampicillin, carbenicillin, and related antibiotics
   2080..2184    -  promoter       AmpR promoter: bla
   2237..2665    -  rep_origin     f1 ori (sequence partly withheld): f1 bacteriophage origin of replication; arrow indicates direction of (+) strand synthesis
   2670..2825    -  CDS            lacZα (fragment): LacZα fragment of β-galactosidase; lacZ fragment
   2833..2851    +  promoter       T7 promoter: promoter for bacteriophage T7 RNA polymerase
   2872..2900    -  misc_feature   MCS (fragment): pBluescript multiple cloning site
   2958..2987    -  protein_bind   loxP (fragment): Cre-mediated recombination occurs in the 8-bp core sequence (GCATACAT). Cre recombinase
   3213..3246    -  protein_bind   loxP: Cre-mediated recombination occurs in the 8-bp core sequence (GCATACAT). Cre recombinase
   3243..3531    -  promoter       U6 promoter (fragment): RNA polymerase III promoter for mouse U6 snRNA (Das et al., 1988)
>Addgene plasmid #14422 | pU6-STOP-shA1 | depositor full sequence | sequence record 8084 | Author sequence
GGTACCCAGCTTTTGTTCCCTTTAGTGAGGGTTAATTGCGCGCTTGGCGTAATCATGGTCATAGCTGTTT
CCTGTGTGAAATTGTTATCCGCTCACAATTCCACACAACATACGAGCCGGAAGCATAAAGTGTAAAGCCT
GGGGTGCCTAATGAGTGAGCTAACTCACATTAATTGCGTTGCGCTCACTGCCCGCTTTCCAGTCGGGAAA
CCTGTCGTGCCAGCTGCATTAATGAATCGGCCAACGCGCGGGGAGAGGCGGTTTGCGTATTGGGCGCTCT
TCCGCTTCCTCGCTCACTGACTCGCTGCGCTCGGTCGTTCGGCTGCGGCGAGCGGTATCAGCTCACTCAA
AGGCGGTAATACGGTTATCCACAGAATCAGGGGATAACGCAGGAAAGAACATGTGAGCAAAAGGCCAGCA
AAAGGCCAGGAACCGTAAAAAGGCCGCGTTGCTGGCGTTTTTCCATAGGCTCCGCCCCCCTGACGAGCAT
CACAAAAATCGACGCTCAAGTCAGAGGTGGCGAAACCCGACAGGACTATAAAGATACCAGGCGTTTCCCC
CTGGAAGCTCCCTCGTGCGCTCTCCTGTTCCGACCCTGCCGCTTACCGGATACCTGTCCGCCTTTCTCCC
TTCGGGAAGCGTGGCGCTTTCTCATAGCTCACGCTGTAGGTATCTCAGTTCGGTGTAGGTCGTTCGCTCC
AAGCTGGGCTGTGTGCACGAACCCCCCGTTCAGCCCGACCGCTGCGCCTTATCCGGTAACTATCGTCTTG
AGTCCAACCCGGTAAGACACGACTTATCGCCACTGGCAGCAGCCACTGGTAACAGGATTAGCAGAGCGAG
GTATGTAGGCGGTGCTACAGAGTTCTTGAAGTGGTGGCCTAACTACGGCTACACTAGAAGGACAGTATTT
GGTATCTGCGCTCTGCTGAAGCCAGTTACCTTCGGAAAAAGAGTTGGTAGCTCTTGATCCGGCAAACAAA
CCACCGCTGGTAGCGGTGGTTTTTTTGTTTGCAAGCAGCAGATTACGCGCAGAAAAAAAGGATCTCAAGA
AGATCCTTTGATCTTTTCTACGGGGTCTGACGCTCAGTGGAACGAAAACTCACGTTAAGGGATTTTGGTC
ATGAGATTATCAAAAAGGATCTTCACCTAGATCCTTTTAAATTAAAAATGAAGTTTTAAATCAATCTAAA
GTATATATGAGTAAACTTGGTCTGACAGTTACCAATGCTTAATCAGTGAGGCACCTATCTCAGCGATCTG
TCTATTTCGTTCATCCATAGTTGCCTGACTCCCCGTCGTGTAGATAACTACGATACGGGAGGGCTTACCA
TCTGGCCCCAGTGCTGCAATGATACCGCGAGACCCACGCTCACCGGCTCCAGATTTATCAGCAATAAACC
AGCCAGCCGGAAGGGCCGAGCGCAGAAGTGGTCCTGCAACTTTATCCGCCTCCATCCAGTCTATTAATTG
TTGCCGGGAAGCTAGAGTAAGTAGTTCGCCAGTTAATAGTTTGCGCAACGTTGTTGCCATTGCTACAGGC
ATCGTGGTGTCACGCTCGTCGTTTGGTATGGCTTCATTCAGCTCCGGTTCCCAACGATCAAGGCGAGTTA
CATGATCCCCCATGTTGTGCAAAAAAGCGGTTAGCTCCTTCGGTCCTCCGATCGTTGTCAGAAGTAAGTT
GGCCGCAGTGTTATCACTCATGGTTATGGCAGCACTGCATAATTCTCTTACTGTCATGCCATCCGTAAGA
TGCTTTTCTGTGACTGGTGAGTACTCAACCAAGTCATTCTGAGAATAGTGTATGCGGCGACCGAGTTGCT
CTTGCCCGGCGTCAATACGGGATAATACCGCGCCACATAGCAGAACTTTAAAAGTGCTCATCATTGGAAA
ACGTTCTTCGGGGCGAAAACTCTCAAGGATCTTACCGCTGTTGAGATCCAGTTCGATGTAACCCACTCGT
GCACCCAACTGATCTTCAGCATCTTTTACTTTCACCAGCGTTTCTGGGTGAGCAAAAACAGGAAGGCAAA
ATGCCGCAAAAAAGGGAATAAGGGCGACACGGAAATGTTGAATACTCATACTCTTCCTTTTTCAATATTA
TTGAAGCATTTATCAGGGTTATTGTCTCATGAGCGGATACATATTTGAATGTATTTAGAAAAATAAACAA
ATAGGGGTTCCGCGCACATTTCCCCGAAAAGTGCCACCTAAATTGTAAGCGTTAATATTTTGTTAAAATT
CGCGTTAAATTTTTGTTAAATCAGCTCATTTTTTAACCAATAGGCCGAAATCGGCAAAATCCCTTATAAA
TCAAAAGAATAGACCGAGATAGGGT
[37 nt withheld, positions 2336-2372]
AAAGAACGTGGACTCCAACGTCAAAGG
[49 nt withheld, positions 2400-2448]
T
[91 nt withheld, positions 2450-2540]
G
[124 nt withheld, positions 2542-2665]
CCCATTCGCCATTCAGGCTGCGCAACTGTTGGGAAGGGCGATCGGTGCGGGCCTCTTCGCTATTACGCCA
GCTGGCGAAAGGGGGATGTGCTGCAAGGCGATTAAGTTGGGTAACGCCAGGGTTTTCCCAGTCACGACGT
TGTAAAACGACGGCCAGTGAGCGCGCGTAATACGACTCACTATAGGGCGAATTGGAGCTCGGCGCGCCCT
CGAGGTCGACGGTATCGATAAGCTTCCCGGGAAAAAGGGAAATGCTCTTTCTCCTCAAAGCTTTGAGGAG
AAAGAGCATTTCCTTCGTATAATGTATGCTATACGAAGTTATGGATCCCCCGGGCGTGGCTTGGTGGTAC
ACCTCTGTCATCCCAGTAGGTAGGTAGAGGCAGTCACTGGAGAACCTCATCAGTGTCAGGCCAACCTGAG
CTATACAGTGAGCAACGAGCTCTGCTGTCAAGAAACAAAATAGAAAAAACGTGAGTGAGCCTCCAATAGG
ATGTTAGGGTGCTTGTCAGTTCCTCTGAGGAACGAATTCAAAAATCGCAAAAACGTAATAACTTCGTATA
ATGTATGCTATACGAAGTTATAGTCTCAAAACACACAATTACTTTACAGTTAGGGTGAGTTTCCTTTTGT
GCTGTTTTTTAAAATAATAATTTAGTATTTGTATCTCTTATAGAAATCCAAGCCTATCATGTAAAATGTA
GCTAGTATTAAAAAGAACAGATTATCTGTCTTTTATCGCACATTAAGCCTCTATAGTTACTAGGAAATAT
TATATGCAAATTAACCGGGGCAGGGGAGTAGCCGAGCTTCTCCCACAAGTCTGTGCGAGGGGGCCGGCGC
GGGCCTAGAGATGGCGGCGTCGGATCTAGAGCGGCCGCAAGCTTCGCAGATCTGGCGCGCC
