>Addgene plasmid #14422 | pU6-STOP-shA1 | addgene partial sequence | sequence record 21227 | T3 5'-GCAATTAACCCTCACTAAAGG-3'
TCTGCGAAGCTTGCGGCCGCTCTAGATCCGACGCCGCCATCTCTAGGCCCGCGCCGGCCCCCTCGCACAG
ACTTGTGGGAGAAGCTCGGCTACTCCCCTGCCCCGGTTAATTTGCATATAATATTTCCTAGTAACTATAG
AGGCTTAATGTGCGATAAAAGACAGATAATCTGTTCTTTTTAATACTAGCTACATTTTACATGATAGGCT
TGGATTTCTATAAGAGATACAAATACTAAATTATTATTTTAAAAAACAGCACAAAAGGAAACTCACCCTA
ACTGTAAAGTAATTGTGTGTTTTGAGACTATAACTTCGTATAGCATACATTATACGAAGTTATTACGTTT
TTGCGATTTTTGAATTCGTTCCTCAGAGGAACTGACAAGCACCCTAACATCCTATTGGAGGCTCACTCAC
GTTTTTTCTATTTTGTTTCTTGACAGCAGAGCTCGTTGCTCACTGTATAGCTCAGGTTGGCCTGACACTG
ATGAGGTTCTCCAGTGACTGCCTCTACCTACCTACTGGGATGACAGAGGTGTACCACCAAGCCACGCCCG
GGGGATCCATAACTTCGTATAGCATACATTATACCGAAGGAAATGCTCTTTCTCCTC
